>Addgene plasmid #122321 | px335-sgRNA-EF(Cas9n)-Dnmt3l-L | depositor full sequence | sequence record 233496 | px335-sgRNA-EF(Cas9n)-Dnmt3l-L sequence 8447 bps
GAGGGCCTATTTCCCATGATTCCTTCATATTTGCATATACGATACAAGGCTGTTAGAGAGATAATTGGAA
TTAATTTGACTGTAAACACAAAGATATTAGTACAAAATACGTGACGTAGAAAGTAATAATTTCTTGGGTA
GTTTGCAGTTTTAAAATTATGTTTTAAAATGGACTATCATATGCTTACCGTAACTTGAAAGTATTTCGAT
TTCTTGGCTTTATATATCTTGTGGAAAGGACGAAACACCGTGAAAGTCTTTCCTAGAACCGTTTAAGAGC
TATGCTGGAAACAGCATAGCAAGTTTAAATAAGGCTAGTCCGTTATCAACTTGAAAAAGTGGCACCGAGT
CGGTGCTTTTTTGTTTTAGAGCTAGAAATAGCAAGTTAAAATAAGGCTAGTCCGTTTTTAGCGCGTGCGC
CAATTCTGCAGACAAATGGCTCTAGAGGTACCCGTTACATAACTTACGGTAAATGGCCCGCCTGGCTGAC
CGCCCAACGACCCCCGCCCATTGACGTCAATAGTAACGCCAATAGGGACTTTCCATTGACGTCAATGGGT
GGAGTATTTACGGTAAACTGCCCACTTGGCAGTACATCAAGTGTATCATATGCCAAGTACGCCCCCTATT
GACGTCAATGACGGTAAATGGCCCGCCTGGCATTGTGCCCAGTACATGACCTTATGGGACTTTCCTACTT
GGCAGTACATCTACGTATTAGTCATCGCTATTACCATGGTCGAGGTGAGCCCCACGTTCTGCTTCACTCT
CCCCATCTCCCCCCCCTCCCCACCCCCAATTTTGTATTTATTTATTTTTTAATTATTTTGTGCAGCGATG
GGGGCGGGGGGGGGGGGGGGGCGCGCGCCAGGCGGGGCGGGGCGGGGCGAGGGGCGGGGCGGGGCGAGGC
GGAGAGGTGCGGCGGCAGCCAATCAGAGCGGCGCGCTCCGAAAGTTTCCTTTTATGGCGAGGCGGCGGCG
GCGGCGGCCCTATAAAAAGCGAAGCGCGCGGCGGGCGGGAGTCGCTGCGACGCTGCCTTCGCCCCGTGCC
CCGCTCCGCCGCCGCCTCGCGCCGCCCGCCCCGGCTCTGACTGACCGCGTTACTCCCACAGGTGAGCGGG
CGGGACGGCCCTTCTCCTCCGGGCTGTAATTAGCTGAGCAAGAGGTAAGGGTTTAAGGGATGGTTGGTTG
GTGGGGTATTAATGTTTAATTACCTGGAGCACCTGCCTGAAATCACTTTTTTTCAGGTTGGACCGGTGCC
ACCATGTACCCATACGATGTTCCAGATTACGCTTCGCCGAAGAAAAAGCGCAAGGTCGAAGCGTCCGACA
AGAAGTACAGCATCGGCCTGGCCATCGGCACCAACTCTGTGGGCTGGGCCGTGATCACCGACGAGTACAA
GGTGCCCAGCAAGAAATTCAAGGTGCTGGGCAACACCGACCGGCACAGCATCAAGAAGAACCTGATCGGA
GCCCTGCTGTTCGACAGCGGCGAAACAGCCGAGGCCACCCGGCTGAAGAGAACCGCCAGAAGAAGATACA
CCAGACGGAAGAACCGGATCTGCTATCTGCAAGAGATCTTCAGCAACGAGATGGCCAAGGTGGACGACAG
CTTCTTCCACAGACTGGAAGAGTCCTTCCTGGTGGAAGAGGATAAGAAGCACGAGCGGCACCCCATCTTC
GGCAACATCGTGGACGAGGTGGCCTACCACGAGAAGTACCCCACCATCTACCACCTGAGAAAGAAACTGG
TGGACAGCACCGACAAGGCCGACCTGCGGCTGATCTATCTGGCCCTGGCCCACATGATCAAGTTCCGGGG
CCACTTCCTGATCGAGGGCGACCTGAACCCCGACAACAGCGACGTGGACAAGCTGTTCATCCAGCTGGTG
CAGACCTACAACCAGCTGTTCGAGGAAAACCCCATCAACGCCAGCGGCGTGGACGCCAAGGCCATCCTGT
CTGCCAGACTGAGCAAGAGCAGACGGCTGGAAAATCTGATCGCCCAGCTGCCCGGCGAGAAGAAGAATGG
CCTGTTCGGCAACCTGATTGCCCTGAGCCTGGGCCTGACCCCCAACTTCAAGAGCAACTTCGACCTGGCC
GAGGATGCCAAACTGCAGCTGAGCAAGGACACCTACGACGACGACCTGGACAACCTGCTGGCCCAGATCG
GCGACCAGTACGCCGACCTGTTTCTGGCCGCCAAGAACCTGTCCGACGCCATCCTGCTGAGCGACATCCT
GAGAGTGAACACCGAGATCACCAAGGCCCCCCTGAGCGCCTCTATGATCAAGAGATACGACGAGCACCAC
CAGGACCTGACCCTGCTGAAAGCTCTCGTGCGGCAGCAGCTGCCTGAGAAGTACAAAGAGATTTTCTTCG
ACCAGAGCAAGAACGGCTACGCCGGCTACATTGACGGCGGAGCCAGCCAGGAAGAGTTCTACAAGTTCAT
CAAGCCCATCCTGGAAAAGATGGACGGCACCGAGGAACTGCTCGTGAAGCTGAACAGAGAGGACCTGCTG
CGGAAGCAGCGGACCTTCGACAACGGCAGCATCCCCCACCAGATCCACCTGGGAGAGCTGCACGCCATTC
TGCGGCGGCAGGAAGATTTTTACCCATTCCTGAAGGACAACCGGGAAAAGATCGAGAAGATCCTGACCTT
CCGCATCCCCTACTACGTGGGCCCTCTGGCCAGGGGAAACAGCAGATTCGCCTGGATGACCAGAAAGAGC
GAGGAAACCATCACCCCCTGGAACTTCGAGGAAGTGGTGGACAAGGGCGCTTCCGCCCAGAGCTTCATCG
AGCGGATGACCAACTTCGATAAGAACCTGCCCAACGAGAAGGTGCTGCCCAAGCACAGCCTGCTGTACGA
GTACTTCACCGTGTATAACGAGCTGACCAAAGTGAAATACGTGACCGAGGGAATGAGAAAGCCCGCCTTC
CTGAGCGGCGAGCAGAAAAAGGCCATCGTGGACCTGCTGTTCAAGACCAACCGGAAAGTGACCGTGAAGC
AGCTGAAAGAGGACTACTTCAAGAAAATCGAGTGCTTCGACTCCGTGGAAATCTCCGGCGTGGAAGATCG
GTTCAACGCCTCCCTGGGCACATACCACGATCTGCTGAAAATTATCAAGGACAAGGACTTCCTGGACAAT
GAGGAAAACGAGGACATTCTGGAAGATATCGTGCTGACCCTGACACTGTTTGAGGACAGAGAGATGATCG
AGGAACGGCTGAAAACCTATGCCCACCTGTTCGACGACAAAGTGATGAAGCAGCTGAAGCGGCGGAGATA
CACCGGCTGGGGCAGGCTGAGCCGGAAGCTGATCAACGGCATCCGGGACAAGCAGTCCGGCAAGACAATC
CTGGATTTCCTGAAGTCCGACGGCTTCGCCAACAGAAACTTCATGCAGCTGATCCACGACGACAGCCTGA
CCTTTAAAGAGGACATCCAGAAAGCCCAGGTGTCCGGCCAGGGCGATAGCCTGCACGAGCACATTGCCAA
TCTGGCCGGCAGCCCCGCCATTAAGAAGGGCATCCTGCAGACAGTGAAGGTGGTGGACGAGCTCGTGAAA
GTGATGGGCCGGCACAAGCCCGAGAACATCGTGATCGAAATGGCCAGAGAGAACCAGACCACCCAGAAGG
GACAGAAGAACAGCCGCGAGAGAATGAAGCGGATCGAAGAGGGCATCAAAGAGCTGGGCAGCCAGATCCT
GAAAGAACACCCCGTGGAAAACACCCAGCTGCAGAACGAGAAGCTGTACCTGTACTACCTGCAGAATGGG
CGGGATATGTACGTGGACCAGGAACTGGACATCAACCGGCTGTCCGACTACGATGTGGACCATATCGTGC
CTCAGAGCTTTCTGAAGGACGACTCCATCGACAACAAGGTGCTGACCAGAAGCGACAAGAACCGGGGCAA
GAGCGACAACGTGCCCTCCGAAGAGGTCGTGAAGAAGATGAAGAACTACTGGCGGCAGCTGCTGAACGCC
AAGCTGATTACCCAGAGAAAGTTCGACAATCTGACCAAGGCCGAGAGAGGCGGCCTGAGCGAACTGGATA
AGGCCGGCTTCATCAAGAGACAGCTGGTGGAAACCCGGCAGATCACAAAGCACGTGGCACAGATCCTGGA
CTCCCGGATGAACACTAAGTACGACGAGAATGACAAGCTGATCCGGGAAGTGAAAGTGATCACCCTGAAG
TCCAAGCTGGTGTCCGATTTCCGGAAGGATTTCCAGTTTTACAAAGTGCGCGAGATCAACAACTACCACC
ACGCCCACGACGCCTACCTGAACGCCGTCGTGGGAACCGCCCTGATCAAAAAGTACCCTAAGCTGGAAAG
CGAGTTCGTGTACGGCGACTACAAGGTGTACGACGTGCGGAAGATGATCGCCAAGAGCGAGCAGGAAATC
GGCAAGGCTACCGCCAAGTACTTCTTCTACAGCAACATCATGAACTTTTTCAAGACCGAGATTACCCTGG
CCAACGGCGAGATCCGGAAGCGGCCTCTGATCGAGACAAACGGCGAAACCGGGGAGATCGTGTGGGATAA
GGGCCGGGATTTTGCCACCGTGCGGAAAGTGCTGAGCATGCCCCAAGTGAATATCGTGAAAAAGACCGAG
GTGCAGACAGGCGGCTTCAGCAAAGAGTCTATCCTGCCCAAGAGGAACAGCGATAAGCTGATCGCCAGAA
AGAAGGACTGGGACCCTAAGAAGTACGGCGGCTTCGACAGCCCCACCGTGGCCTATTCTGTGCTGGTGGT
GGCCAAAGTGGAAAAGGGCAAGTCCAAGAAACTGAAGAGTGTGAAAGAGCTGCTGGGGATCACCATCATG
GAAAGAAGCAGCTTCGAGAAGAATCCCATCGACTTTCTGGAAGCCAAGGGCTACAAAGAAGTGAAAAAGG
ACCTGATCATCAAGCTGCCTAAGTACTCCCTGTTCGAGCTGGAAAACGGCCGGAAGAGAATGCTGGCCTC
TGCCGGCGAACTGCAGAAGGGAAACGAACTGGCCCTGCCCTCCAAATATGTGAACTTCCTGTACCTGGCC
AGCCACTATGAGAAGCTGAAGGGCTCCCCCGAGGATAATGAGCAGAAACAGCTGTTTGTGGAACAGCACA
AGCACTACCTGGACGAGATCATCGAGCAGATCAGCGAGTTCTCCAAGAGAGTGATCCTGGCCGACGCTAA
TCTGGACAAAGTGCTGTCCGCCTACAACAAGCACCGGGATAAGCCCATCAGAGAGCAGGCCGAGAATATC
ATCCACCTGTTTACCCTGACCAATCTGGGAGCCCCTGCCGCCTTCAAGTACTTTGACACCACCATCGACC
GGAAGAGGTACACCAGCACCAAAGAGGTGCTGGACGCCACCCTGATCCACCAGAGCATCACCGGCCTGTA
CGAGACACGGATCGACCTGTCTCAGCTGGGAGGCGACAGCCCCAAGAAGAAGAGAAAGGTGGAGGCCAGC
TAAGAATTCCTAGAGCTCGCTGATCAGCCTCGACTGTGCCTTCTAGTTGCCAGCCATCTGTTGTTTGCCC
CTCCCCCGTGCCTTCCTTGACCCTGGAAGGTGCCACTCCCACTGTCCTTTCCTAATAAAATGAGGAAATT
GCATCGCATTGTCTGAGTAGGTGTCATTCTATTCTGGGGGGTGGGGTGGGGCAGGACAGCAAGGGGGAGG
ATTGGGAAGAGAATAGCAGGCATGCTGGGGAGCGGCCGCAGGAACCCCTAGTGATGGAGTTGGCCACTCC
CTCTCTGCGCGCTCGCTCGCTCACTGAGGCCGGGCGACCAAAGGTCGCCCGACGCCCGGGCTTTGCCCGG
GCGGCCTCAGTGAGCGAGCGAGCGCGCAGCTGCCTGCAGGGGCGCCTGATGCGGTATTTTCTCCTTACGC
ATCTGTGCGGTATTTCACACCGCATA
[142 nt withheld, positions 5907-6048]
C
[141 nt withheld, positions 6050-6190]
CCTTTGACGTTGGAGTCCACGTTCTTT
[37 nt withheld, positions 6218-6254]
ACCCTATCTCGGGCTATTCTTTTGATTTATAAGGGATTTTGCCGATTTCGGCCTATTGGTTAAAAAATGA
GCTGATTTAACAAAAATTTAACGCGAATTTTAACAAAATATTAACGTTTACAATTTTATGGTGCACTCTC
AGTACAATCTGCTCTGATGCCGCATAGTTAAGCCAGCCCCGACACCCGCCAACACCCGCTGACGCGCCCT
GACGGGCTTGTCTGCTCCCGGCATCCGCTTACAGACAAGCTGTGACCGTCTCCGGGAGCTGCATGTGTCA
GAGGTTTTCACCGTCATCACCGAAACGCGCGAGACGAAAGGGCCTCGTGATACGCCTATTTTTATAGGTT
AATGTCATGATAATAATGGTTTCTTAGACGTCAGGTGGCACTTTTCGGGGAAATGTGCGCGGAACCCCTA
TTTGTTTATTTTTCTAAATACATTCAAATATGTATCCGCTCATGAGACAATAACCCTGATAAATGCTTCA
ATAATATTGAAAAAGGAAGAGTATGAGTATTCAACATTTCCGTGTCGCCCTTATTCCCTTTTTTGCGGCA
TTTTGCCTTCCTGTTTTTGCTCACCCAGAAACGCTGGTGAAAGTAAAAGATGCTGAAGATCAGTTGGGTG
CACGAGTGGGTTACATCGAACTGGATCTCAACAGCGGTAAGATCCTTGAGAGTTTTCGCCCCGAAGAACG
TTTTCCAATGATGAGCACTTTTAAAGTTCTGCTATGTGGCGCGGTATTATCCCGTATTGACGCCGGGCAA
GAGCAACTCGGTCGCCGCATACACTATTCTCAGAATGACTTGGTTGAGTACTCACCAGTCACAGAAAAGC
ATCTTACGGATGGCATGACAGTAAGAGAATTATGCAGTGCTGCCATAACCATGAGTGATAACACTGCGGC
CAACTTACTTCTGACAACGATCGGAGGACCGAAGGAGCTAACCGCTTTTTTGCACAACATGGGGGATCAT
GTAACTCGCCTTGATCGTTGGGAACCGGAGCTGAATGAAGCCATACCAAACGACGAGCGTGACACCACGA
TGCCTGTAGCAATGGCAACAACGTTGCGCAAACTATTAACTGGCGAACTACTTACTCTAGCTTCCCGGCA
ACAATTAATAGACTGGATGGAGGCGGATAAAGTTGCAGGACCACTTCTGCGCTCGGCCCTTCCGGCTGGC
TGGTTTATTGCTGATAAATCTGGAGCCGGTGAGCGTGGAAGCCGCGGTATCATTGCAGCACTGGGGCCAG
ATGGTAAGCCCTCCCGTATCGTAGTTATCTACACGACGGGGAGTCAGGCAACTATGGATGAACGAAATAG
ACAGATCGCTGAGATAGGTGCCTCACTGATTAAGCATTGGTAACTGTCAGACCAAGTTTACTCATATATA
CTTTAGATTGATTTAAAACTTCATTTTTAATTTAAAAGGATCTAGGTGAAGATCCTTTTTGATAATCTCA
TGACCAAAATCCCTTAACGTGAGTTTTCGTTCCACTGAGCGTCAGACCCCGTAGAAAAGATCAAAGGATC
TTCTTGAGATCCTTTTTTTCTGCGCGTAATCTGCTGCTTGCAAACAAAAAAACCACCGCTACCAGCGGTG
GTTTGTTTGCCGGATCAAGAGCTACCAACTCTTTTTCCGAAGGTAACTGGCTTCAGCAGAGCGCAGATAC
CAAATACTGTCCTTCTAGTGTAGCCGTAGTTAGGCCACCACTTCAAGAACTCTGTAGCACCGCCTACATA
CCTCGCTCTGCTAATCCTGTTACCAGTGGCTGCTGCCAGTGGCGATAAGTCGTGTCTTACCGGGTTGGAC
TCAAGACGATAGTTACCGGATAAGGCGCAGCGGTCGGGCTGAACGGGGGGTTCGTGCACACAGCCCAGCT
TGGAGCGAACGACCTACACCGAACTGAGATACCTACAGCGTGAGCTATGAGAAAGCGCCACGCTTCCCGA
AGGGAGAAAGGCGGACAGGTATCCGGTAAGCGGCAGGGTCGGAACAGGAGAGCGCACGAGGGAGCTTCCA
GGGGGAAACGCCTGGTATCTTTATAGTCCTGTCGGGTTTCGCCACCTCTGACTTGAGCGTCGATTTTTGT
GATGCTCGTCAGGGGGGCGGAGCCTATGGAAAAACGCCAGCAACGCGGCCTTTTTACGGTTCCTGGCCTT
TTGCTGGCCTTTTGCTCACATGT
Features (pLannotate 1.2.2; 18 found; start..end, strand, type, name):
      1..241     +  promoter       U6 promoter: RNA polymerase III promoter for human U6 snRNA
    289..356     +  misc_RNA       tracrRNA (fragment): trans-activating CRISPR RNA for the Streptococcus pyogenes CRISPR/Cas9 system
    363..406     +  misc_RNA       gRNA scaffold (fragment): guide RNA scaffold for the Streptococcus pyogenes CRISPR/Cas9 system
    453..738     +  enhancer       CMV enhancer: human cytomegalovirus immediate early enhancer; contains an 18-bp deletion relative to the standard CMV enhancer
    740..1017    +  promoter       chicken β-actin promoter: No description available
   1018..1246    +  intron         hybrid intron: hybrid between chicken β-actin (CBA) and minute virus of mice (MMV) introns (Gray et al., 2011)
   1267..1294    +  CDS            3xHA (fragment): three tandem HA epitope tags
   1327..3042    +  CDS            Cas9(N): N-terminal portion of Streptococcus pyogenes Cas9 (Zetsche et al., 2015)
   2929..5427    +  CDS            Cas9(C): C-terminal portion of Streptococcus pyogenes Cas9 (Zetsche et al., 2015)
   5494..5605    +  polyA_signal   bGH poly(A) signal: bovine growth hormone polyadenylation signal
   5710..5850    +  repeat_region  AAV2 ITR: inverted terminal repeat of adeno-associated virus serotype 2 inverted
   5855..5906    -  misc_feature   bom (fragment): basis of mobility region from pBR322
   5925..6305    +  rep_origin     M13 ori (sequence partly withheld): M13 bacteriophage origin of replication; arrow indicates direction of (+) strand synthesis
   6381..6430    -  misc_feature   bom (fragment): basis of mobility region from pBR322
   6532..6567    -  CDS            rop (fragment): Rop protein, which maintains plasmids at low copy number; rop
   6662..6766    +  promoter       AmpR promoter: bla
   6767..7627    +  CDS            AmpR: β-lactamase; bla; confers resistance to ampicillin, carbenicillin, and related antibiotics
   7798..8386    +  rep_origin     ori: high-copy-number ColE1/pMB1/pBR322/pUC origin of replication
