>Addgene plasmid #122321 | px335-sgRNA-EF(Cas9n)-Dnmt3l-L | addgene full sequence | sequence record 238371 | Addgene NGS Result
GAGGGCCTATTTCCCATGATTCCTTCATATTTGCATATACGATACAAGGCTGTTAGAGAGATAATTGGAA
TTAATTTGACTGTAAACACAAAGATATTAGTACAAAATACGTGACGTAGAAAGTAATAATTTCTTGGGTA
GTTTGCAGTTTTAAAATTATGTTTTAAAATGGACTATCATATGCTTACCGTAACTTGAAAGTATTTCGAT
TTCTTGGCTTTATATATCTTGTGGAAAGGACGAAACACCGTGAAAGTCTTTCCTAGAACCGTTTAAGAGC
TATGCTGGAAACAGCATAGCAAGTTTAAATAAGGCTAGTCCGTTATCAACTTGAAAAAGTGGCACCGAGT
CGGTGCTTTTTTGTTTTAGAGCTAGAAATAGCAAGTTAAAATAAGGCTAGTCCGTTTTTAGCGCGTGCGC
CAATTCTGCAGACAAATGGCTCTAGAGGTACCCGTTACATAACTTACGGTAAATGGCCCGCCTGGCTGAC
CGCCCAACGACCCCCGCCCATTGACGTCAATAGTAACGCCAATAGGGACTTTCCATTGACGTCAATGGGT
GGAGTATTTACGGTAAACTGCCCACTTGGCAGTACATCAAGTGTATCATATGCCAAGTACGCCCCCTATT
GACGTCAATGACGGTAAATGGCCCGCCTGGCATTGTGCCCAGTACATGACCTTATGGGACTTTCCTACTT
GGCAGTACATCTACGTATTAGTCATCGCTATTACCATGGTCGAGGTGAGCCCCACGTTCTGCTTCACTCT
CCCCATCTCCCCCCCCTCCCCACCCCCAATTTTGTATTTATTTATTTTTTAATTATTTTGTGCAGCGATG
GGGGCGGGGGGGGGGGGGGGCGCGCGCCAGGCGGGGCGGGGGGGGGGGGGGGGGGGGGGGGGGGGGGGGG
GGGGGGGGSGGCGGCAGCCAATCAGAGCGGCGCGCTCCGAAAGTTTCCTTTTATGGCGAGGCGGCGGCGG
CGGCGGCCCTATAAAAAGCGAAGCGCGCGGCGGGCGGGAGTCGCTGCGCGCTGCCTTCGCCCCGTGCCCC
GCTCCGCCGCCGCCTCGCGCCGCCCGCCCCGGCTCTGACTGACCGCGTTACTCCCACAGGTGAGCGGGCG
GGACGGCCCTTCTCCTCCGGGCTGTAATTAGCTGAGCAAGAGGTAAGGGTTTAAGGGATGGTTGGTTGGT
GGGGTATTAATGTTTAATTACCTGGAGCACCTGCCTGAAATCACTTTTTTTCAGGTTGGACCGGTGCCAC
CATGTACCCATACGATGTTCCAGATTACGCTTCGCCGAAGAAAAAGCGCAAGGTCGAAGCGTCCGACAAG
AAGTACAGCATCGGCCTGGCCATCGGCACCAACTCTGTGGGCTGGGCCGTGATCACCGACGAGTACAAGG
TGCCCAGCAAGAAATTCAAGGTGCTGGGCAACACCGACCGGCACAGCATCAAGAAGAACCTGATCGGAGC
CCTGCTGTTCGACAGCGGCGAAACAGCCGAGGCCACCCGGCTGAAGAGAACCGCCAGAAGAAGATACACC
AGACGGAAGAACCGGATCTGCTATCTGCAAGAGATCTTCAGCAACGAGATGGCCAAGGTGGACGACAGCT
TCTTCCACAGACTGGAAGAGTCCTTCCTGGTGGAAGAGGATAAGAAGCACGAGCGGCACCCCATCTTCGG
CAACATCGTGGACGAGGTGGCCTACCACGAGAAGTACCCCACCATCTACCACCTGAGAAAGAAACTGGTG
GACAGCACCGACAAGGCCGACCTGCGGCTGATCTATCTGGCCCTGGCCCACATGATCAAGTTCCGGGGCC
ACTTCCTGATCGAGGGCGACCTGAACCCCGACAACAGCGACGTGGACAAGCTGTTCATCCAGCTGGTGCA
GACCTACAACCAGCTGTTCGAGGAAAACCCCATCAACGCCAGCGGCGTGGACGCCAAGGCCATCCTGTCT
GCCAGACTGAGCAAGAGCAGACGGCTGGAAAATCTGATCGCCCAGCTGCCCGGCGAGAAGAAGAATGGCC
TGTTCGGCAACCTGATTGCCCTGAGCCTGGGCCTGACCCCCAACTTCAAGAGCAACTTCGACCTGGCCGA
GGATGCCAAACTGCAGCTGAGCAAGGACACCTACGACGACGACCTGGACAACCTGCTGGCCCAGATCGGC
GACCAGTACGCCGACCTGTTTCTGGCCGCCAAGAACCTGTCCGACGCCATCCTGCTGAGCGACATCCTGA
GAGTGAACACCGAGATCACCAAGGCCCCCCTGAGCGCCTCTATGATCAAGAGATACGACGAGCACCACCA
GGACCTGACCCTGCTGAAAGCTCTCGTGCGGCAGCAGCTGCCTGAGAAGTACAAAGAGATTTTCTTCGAC
CAGAGCAAGAACGGCTACGCCGGCTACATTGACGGCGGAGCCAGCCAGGAAGAGTTCTACAAGTTCATCA
AGCCCATCCTGGAAAAGATGGACGGCACCGAGGAACTGCTCGTGAAGCTGAACAGAGAGGACCTGCTGCG
GAAGCAGCGGACCTTCGACAACGGCAGCATCCCCCACCAGATCCACCTGGGAGAGCTGCACGCCATTCTG
CGGCGGCAGGAAGATTTTTACCCATTCCTGAAGGACAACCGGGAAAAGATCGAGAAGATCCTGACCTTCC
GCATCCCCTACTACGTGGGCCCTCTGGCCAGGGGAAACAGCAGATTCGCCTGGATGACCAGAAAGAGCGA
GGAAACCATCACCCCCTGGAACTTCGAGGAAGTGGTGGACAAGGGCGCTTCCGCCCAGAGCTTCATCGAG
CGGATGACCAACTTCGATAAGAACCTGCCCAACGAGAAGGTGCTGCCCAAGCACAGCCTGCTGTACGAGT
ACTTCACCGTGTATAACGAGCTGACCAAAGTGAAATACGTGACCGAGGGAATGAGAAAGCCCGCCTTCCT
GAGCGGCGAGCAGAAAAAGGCCATCGTGGACCTGCTGTTCAAGACCAACCGGAAAGTGACCGTGAAGCAG
CTGAAAGAGGACTACTTCAAGAAAATCGAGTGCTTCGACTCCGTGGAAATCTCCGGCGTGGAAGATCGGT
TCAACGCCTCCCTGGGCACATACCACGATCTGCTGAAAATTATCAAGGACAAGGACTTCCTGGACAATGA
GGAAAACGAGGACATTCTGGAAGATATCGTGCTGACCCTGACACTGTTTGAGGACAGAGAGATGATCGAG
GAACGGCTGAAAACCTATGCCCACCTGTTCGACGACAAAGTGATGAAGCAGCTGAAGCGGCGGAGATACA
CCGGCTGGGGCAGGCTGAGCCGGAAGCTGATCAACGGCATCCGGGACAAGCAGTCCGGCAAGACAATCCT
GGATTTCCTGAAGTCCGACGGCTTCGCCAACAGAAACTTCATGCAGCTGATCCACGACGACAGCCTGACC
TTTAAAGAGGACATCCAGAAAGCCCAGGTGTCCGGCCAGGGCGATAGCCTGCACGAGCACATTGCCAATC
TGGCCGGCAGCCCCGCCATTAAGAAGGGCATCCTGCAGACAGTGAAGGTGGTGGACGAGCTCGTGAAAGT
GATGGGCCGGCACAAGCCCGAGAACATCGTGATCGAAATGGCCAGAGAGAACCAGACCACCCAGAAGGGA
CAGAAGAACAGCCGCGAGAGAATGAAGCGGATCGAAGAGGGCATCAAAGAGCTGGGCAGCCAGATCCTGA
AAGAACACCCCGTGGAAAACACCCAGCTGCAGAACGAGAAGCTGTACCTGTACTACCTGCAGAATGGGCG
GGATATGTACGTGGACCAGGAACTGGACATCAACCGGCTGTCCGACTACGATGTGGACCATATCGTGCCT
CAGAGCTTTCTGAAGGACGACTCCATCGACAACAAGGTGCTGACCAGAAGCGACAAGAACCGGGGCAAGA
GCGACAACGTGCCCTCCGAAGAGGTCGTGAAGAAGATGAAGAACTACTGGCGGCAGCTGCTGAACGCCAA
GCTGATTACCCAGAGAAAGTTCGACAATCTGACCAAGGCCGAGAGAGGCGGCCTGAGCGAACTGGATAAG
GCCGGCTTCATCAAGAGACAGCTGGTGGAAACCCGGCAGATCACAAAGCACGTGGCACAGATCCTGGACT
CCCGGATGAACACTAAGTACGACGAGAATGACAAGCTGATCCGGGAAGTGAAAGTGATCACCCTGAAGTC
CAAGCTGGTGTCCGATTTCCGGAAGGATTTCCAGTTTTACAAAGTGCGCGAGATCAACAACTACCACCAC
GCCCACGACGCCTACCTGAACGCCGTCGTGGGAACCGCCCTGATCAAAAAGTACCCTAAGCTGGAAAGCG
AGTTCGTGTACGGCGACTACAAGGTGTACGACGTGCGGAAGATGATCGCCAAGAGCGAGCAGGAAATCGG
CAAGGCTACCGCCAAGTACTTCTTCTACAGCAACATCATGAACTTTTTCAAGACCGAGATTACCCTGGCC
AACGGCGAGATCCGGAAGCGGCCTCTGATCGAGACAAACGGCGAAACCGGGGAGATCGTGTGGGATAAGG
GCCGGGATTTTGCCACCGTGCGGAAAGTGCTGAGCATGCCCCAAGTGAATATCGTGAAAAAGACCGAGGT
GCAGACAGGCGGCTTCAGCAAAGAGTCTATCCTGCCCAAGAGGAACAGCGATAAGCTGATCGCCAGAAAG
AAGGACTGGGACCCTAAGAAGTACGGCGGCTTCGACAGCCCCACCGTGGCCTATTCTGTGCTGGTGGTGG
CCAAAGTGGAAAAGGGCAAGTCCAAGAAACTGAAGAGTGTGAAAGAGCTGCTGGGGATCACCATCATGGA
AAGAAGCAGCTTCGAGAAGAATCCCATCGACTTTCTGGAAGCCAAGGGCTACAAAGAAGTGAAAAAGGAC
CTGATCATCAAGCTGCCTAAGTACTCCCTGTTCGAGCTGGAAAACGGCCGGAAGAGAATGCTGGCCTCTG
CCGGCGAACTGCAGAAGGGAAACGAACTGGCCCTGCCCTCCAAATATGTGAACTTCCTGTACCTGGCCAG
CCACTATGAGAAGCTGAAGGGCTCCCCCGAGGATAATGAGCAGAAACAGCTGTTTGTGGAACAGCACAAG
CACTACCTGGACGAGATCATCGAGCAGATCAGCGAGTTCTCCAAGAGAGTGATCCTGGCCGACGCTAATC
TGGACAAAGTGCTGTCCGCCTACAACAAGCACCGGGATAAGCCCATCAGAGAGCAGGCCGAGAATATCAT
CCACCTGTTTACCCTGACCAATCTGGGAGCCCCTGCCGCCTTCAAGTACTTTGACACCACCATCGACCGG
AAGAGGTACACCAGCACCAAAGAGGTGCTGGACGCCACCCTGATCCACCAGAGCATCACCGGCCTGTACG
AGACACGGATCGACCTGTCTCAGCTGGGAGGCGACAGCCCCAAGAAGAAGAGAAAGGTGGAGGCCAGCTA
AGAATTCCTAGAGCTCGCTGATCAGCCTCGACTGTGCCTTCTAGTTGCCAGCCATCTGTTGTTTGCCCCT
CCCCCGTGCCTTCCTTGACCCTGGAAGGTGCCACTCCCACTGTCCTTTCCTAATAAAATGAGGAAATTGC
ATCGCATTGTCTGAGTAGGTGTCATTCTATTCTGGGGGGTGGGGTGGGGCAGGACAGCAAGGGGGAGGAT
TGGGAAGAGAATAGCAGGCATGCTGGGGAGCGGCCGCAGGAACCCCTAGTGATGGAGTTGGCCACTCCCT
CTCTGCGCGCTCGCTCGCTCACTGAGGCCGGGCGACCAAAGGTCGCCCGACGCCCGGGCTTTGCCCGGGC
GGCCTCAGTGAGCGAGCGAGCGCGCAGCTGCCTGCAGGGGCGCCTGATGCGGTATTTTCTCCTTACGCAT
CTGTGCGGTATTTCACACCGCATA
[95 nt withheld, positions 5905-5999]
T
[46 nt withheld, positions 6001-6046]
C
[141 nt withheld, positions 6048-6188]
CCTTTGACGTTGGAGTCCACGTTCTTT
[37 nt withheld, positions 6216-6252]
ACTCTATCTCGGGCTATTCTTTTGATTTATAAGGGATTTTGCCGATTTCGGTCTATTGGTTAAAAAATGA
GCTGATTTAACAAAAATTTAACGCGAATTTTAACAAAATATTAACGTTTACAATTTTATGGTGCACTCTC
AGTACAATCTGCTCTGATGCCGCATAGTTAAGCCAGCCCCGACACCCGCCAACACCCGCTGACGCGCCCT
GACGGGCTTGTCTGCTCCCGGCATCCGCTTACAGACAAGCTGTGACCGTCTCCGGGAGCTGCATGTGTCA
GAGGTTTTCACCGTCATCACCGAAACGCGCGAGACGAAAGGGCCTCGTGATACGCCTATTTTTATAGGTT
AATGTCATGATAATAATGGTTTCTTAGACGTCAGGTGGCACTTTTCGGGGAAATGTGCGCGGAACCCCTA
TTTGTTTATTTTTCTAAATACATTCAAATATGTATCCGCTCATGAGACAATAACCCTGATAAATGCTTCA
ATAATATTGAAAAAGGAAGAGTATGAGTATTCAACATTTCCGTGTCGCCCTTATTCCCTTTTTTGCGGCA
TTTTGCCTTCCTGTTTTTGCTCACCCAGAAACGCTGGTGAAAGTAAAAGATGCTGAAGATCAGTTGGGTG
CACGAGTGGGTTACATCGAACTGGATCTCAACAGCGGTAAGATCCTTGAGAGTTTTCGCCCCGAAGAACG
TTTTCCAATGATGAGCACTTTTAAAGTTCTGCTATGTGGCGCGGTATTATCCCGTATTGACGCCGGGCAA
GAGCAACTCGGTCGCCGCATACACTATTCTCAGAATGACTTGGTTGAGTACTCACCAGTCACAGAAAAGC
ATCTTACGGATGGCATGACAGTAAGAGAATTATGCAGTGCTGCCATAACCATGAGTGATAACACTGCGGC
CAACTTACTTCTGACAACGATCGGAGGACCGAAGGAGCTAACCGCTTTTTTGCACAACATGGGGGATCAT
GTAACTCGCCTTGATCGTTGGGAACCGGAGCTGAATGAAGCCATACCAAACGACGAGCGTGACACCACGA
TGCCTGTAGCAATGGCAACAACGTTGCGCAAACTATTAACTGGCGAACTACTTACTCTAGCTTCCCGGCA
ACAATTAATAGACTGGATGGAGGCGGATAAAGTTGCAGGACCACTTCTGCGCTCGGCCCTTCCGGCTGGC
TGGTTTATTGCTGATAAATCTGGAGCCGGTGAGCGTGGAAGCCGCGGTATCATTGCAGCACTGGGGCCAG
ATGGTAAGCCCTCCCGTATCGTAGTTATCTACACGACGGGGAGTCAGGCAACTATGGATGAACGAAATAG
ACAGATCGCTGAGATAGGTGCCTCACTGATTAAGCATTGGTAACTGTCAGACCAAGTTTACTCATATATA
CTTTAGATTGATTTAAAACTTCATTTTTAATTTAAAAGGATCTAGGTGAAGATCCTTTTTGATAATCTCA
TGACCAAAATCCCTTAACGTGAGTTTTCGTTCCACTGAGCGTCAGACCCCGTAGAAAAGATCAAAGGATC
TTCTTGAGATCCTTTTTTTCTGCGCGTAATCTGCTGCTTGCAAACAAAAAAACCACCGCTACCAGCGGTG
GTTTGTTTGCCGGATCAAGAGCTACCAACTCTTTTTCCGAAGGTAACTGGCTTCAGCAGAGCGCAGATAC
CAAATACTGTTCTTCTAGTGTAGCCGTAGTTAGGCCACCACTTCAAGAACTCTGTAGCACCGCCTACATA
CCTCGCTCTGCTAATCCTGTTACCAGTGGCTGCTGCCAGTGGCGATAAGTCGTGTCTTACCGGGTTGGAC
TCAAGACGATAGTTACCGGATAAGGCGCAGCGGTCGGGCTGAACGGGGGGTTCGTGCACACAGCCCAGCT
TGGAGCGAACGACCTACACCGAACTGAGATACCTACAGCGTGAGCTATGAGAAAGCGCCACGCTTCCCGA
AGGGAGAAAGGCGGACAGGTATCCGGTAAGCGGCAGGGTCGGAACAGGAGAGCGCACGAGGGAGCTTCCA
GGGGGAAACGCCTGGTATCTTTATAGTCCTGTCGGGTTTCGCCACCTCTGACTTGAGCGTCGATTTTTGT
GATGCTCGTCAGGGGGGCGGAGCCTATGGAAAAACGCCAGCAACGCGGCCTTTTTACGGTTCCTGGCCTT
TTGCTGGCCTTTTGCTCACATGT
Features (pLannotate 1.2.2; 18 found; start..end, strand, type, name):
      1..241     +  promoter       U6 promoter: RNA polymerase III promoter for human U6 snRNA
    289..356     +  misc_RNA       tracrRNA (fragment): trans-activating CRISPR RNA for the Streptococcus pyogenes CRISPR/Cas9 system
    363..406     +  misc_RNA       gRNA scaffold (fragment): guide RNA scaffold for the Streptococcus pyogenes CRISPR/Cas9 system
    453..738     +  enhancer       CMV enhancer: human cytomegalovirus immediate early enhancer; contains an 18-bp deletion relative to the standard CMV enhancer
    740..1016    +  promoter       chicken β-actin promoter: No description available
   1017..1244    +  intron         hybrid intron: hybrid between chicken β-actin (CBA) and minute virus of mice (MMV) introns (Gray et al., 2011)
   1265..1292    +  CDS            3xHA (fragment): three tandem HA epitope tags
   1325..3040    +  CDS            Cas9(N): N-terminal portion of Streptococcus pyogenes Cas9 (Zetsche et al., 2015)
   2927..5425    +  CDS            Cas9(C): C-terminal portion of Streptococcus pyogenes Cas9 (Zetsche et al., 2015)
   5492..5603    +  polyA_signal   bGH poly(A) signal: bovine growth hormone polyadenylation signal
   5708..5848    +  repeat_region  AAV2 ITR: inverted terminal repeat of adeno-associated virus serotype 2 inverted
   5853..5904    -  misc_feature   bom (fragment): basis of mobility region from pBR322
   5923..6378    +  rep_origin     f1 ori (sequence partly withheld): f1 bacteriophage origin of replication; arrow indicates direction of (+) strand synthesis
   6379..6428    -  misc_feature   bom (fragment): basis of mobility region from pBR322
   6530..6565    -  CDS            rop (fragment): Rop protein, which maintains plasmids at low copy number; rop
   6660..6764    +  promoter       AmpR promoter: bla
   6765..7625    +  CDS            AmpR: β-lactamase; bla; confers resistance to ampicillin, carbenicillin, and related antibiotics
   7796..8384    +  rep_origin     ori: high-copy-number ColE1/pMB1/pBR322/pUC origin of replication
