[The description below was written by a language model from this plasmid's Addgene catalogue record and pLannotate feature annotations shown in this document.]
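Description:
px335-sgRNA-EF(Cas9n)-Dnmt3l-L is a mammalian expression plasmid built on the px335 backbone that delivers both components of a CRISPR nickase system from a single vector of about 8.4 kb. A human U6 RNA polymerase III promoter drives a single guide RNA whose 20-nt spacer, cloned between BbsI sites that were destroyed in the process, targets the mouse Dnmt3l gene. The guide scaffold was changed from the standard px335 version to the optimized sgRNA(F+E) design. This probably explains why the automated annotation recognises the scaffold only as two partial matches (tracrRNA and gRNA scaffold fragments).

Downstream, a hybrid promoter made of the CMV enhancer, the chicken β-actin promoter and a hybrid intron expresses Streptococcus pyogenes Cas9, terminated by the bGH polyadenylation signal. The annotation splits the coding sequence into overlapping N- and C-terminal portions, but together these span one continuous open reading frame. The record describes the enzyme as a nickase (Cas9n), although the inactivating mutation is not itself annotated. A short match to an HA-tag fragment precedes the coding sequence, so an N-terminal epitope region may be present. A single AAV2 ITR follows the cassette, apparently a backbone remnant rather than a functional packaging unit.

The plasmid is propagated in E. coli at high copy from a ColE1/pUC-type origin under ampicillin selection, and it also carries an f1/M13 phage origin. The depositor and sequencing-derived records differ by only two bases in length and share the same layout. The "-L" suffix suggests a left-hand guide meant for pairing with a second nickase guide, though the record does not say so. The stated purpose is co-expression of the Dnmt3l-targeting sgRNA and Cas9 nickase in mammalian cells, and the associated work concerns mouse embryonic stem cells.
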