Addgene plasmid #122321: px335-sgRNA-EF(Cas9n)-Dnmt3l-L
Purpose: Expresses sgRNA targeting mouse Dnmt3l and Cas9 nickase in mammalian cells
Depositing lab: Hiroshi Ochiai. Depositing organization: Hiroshima University. Publication: Genome-wide kinetic properties of transcriptional bursting in mouse embryonic stem cells. Ochiai H, Hayashi T, Umeda M, Yoshimura M, Harada A, Shimizu Y, Nakano K, Saitoh N, Liu Z, Yamamoto T, Okamura T, Ohkawa Y, Kimura H, Nikaido I. Sci Adv. 2020 Jun 17;6(25):eaaz6699. doi: 10.1126/sciadv.aaz6699. eCollection 2020 Jun. PubMed 32596448.
Backbone
  Vector backbone: px335
  Backbone size w/o insert (bp): 8427
  Total vector size (bp): 8447
  Modifications to backbone: We applied an optimized sgRNA design (sgRNA(F+E)) (Chen et al., Cell, 2013)
  Vector type: Mammalian Expression
Growth in bacteria
  Bacterial resistance: Ampicillin, 100 μg/mL
  Growth temperature: 37°C
  Growth strain: DH5alpha
  Copy number: High Copy
Gene/Insert
  Gene/Insert name: sgRNA for mouse Dnmt3l
  gRNA/shRNA sequence: TGAAAGTCTTTCCTAGAACC
  Species: Synthetic
  Cloning method: Restriction Enzyme; 5′ cloning site BbsI (destroyed during cloning); 3′ cloning site BbsI (destroyed during cloning)
  Sequencing primers: 5′ LKO1_5_primer
Terms and licenses: Academic/Nonprofit Terms; Industry Terms: Not Available to Industry
How to cite: px335-sgRNA-EF(Cas9n)-Dnmt3l-L was a gift from Hiroshi Ochiai (Addgene plasmid # 122321 ; http://n2t.net/addgene:122321 ; RRID:Addgene_122321)
